>Addgene plasmid #206402 | pcDNA3-HA-hArfaptin1 | addgene full sequence | sequence record 410670 | Addgene NGS Result
ACGGATCGGGAGATCTCCCGATCCCCTATGGTGCACTCTCAGTACAATCTGCTCTGATGCCGCATAGTTA
AGCCAGTATCTGCTCCCTGCTTGTGTGTTGGAGGTCGCTGAGTAGTGCGCGAGCAAAATTTAAGCTACAA
CAAGGCAAGGCTTGACCGACAATTGCATGAAGAATCTGCTTAGGGTTAGGCGTTTTGCGCTGCTTCGCGA
TGTACGGGCCAGATATACGCGTTGACATTGATTATTGACTAGTTATTAATAGTAATCAATTACGGGGTCA
TTAGTTCATAGCCCATATATGGAGTTCCGCGTTACATAACTTACGGTAAATGGCCCGCCTGGCTGACCGC
CCAACGACCCCCGCCCATTGACGTCAATAATGACGTATGTTCCCATAGTAACGCCAATAGGGACTTTCCA
TTGACGTCAATGGGTGGAGTATTTACGGTAAACTGCCCACTTGGCAGTACATCAAGTGTATCATATGCCA
AGTACGCCCCCTATTGACGTCAATGACGGTAAATGGCCCGCCTGGCATTATGCCCAGTACATGACCTTAT
GGGACTTTCCTACTTGGCAGTACATCTACGTATTAGTCATCGCTATTACCATGGTGATGCGGTTTTGGCA
GTACATCAATGGGCGTGGATAGCGGTTTGACTCACGGGGATTTCCAAGTCTCCACCCCATTGACGTCAAT
GGGAGTTTGTTTTGGCACCAAAATCAACGGGACTTTCCAAAATGTCGTAACAACTCCGCCCCATTGACGC
AAATGGGCGGTAGGCGTGTACGGTGGGAGGTCTATATAAGCAGAGCTCTCTGGCTAACTAGAGAACCCAC
TGCTTACTGGCTTATCGAAATTAATACGACTCACTATAGGGAGACCCAAGCTTACCATGTACCCGTACGA
CGTGCCCGACTACGCGGGATCCACCATGGCTCAAGAATCTCCCAAAAATTCAGCAGCAGAAATTCCAGTG
ACTAGTAATGGAGAAGTTGATGACTCTCGTGAACATAGCTTTAATAGGGATTTGAAGCATTCATTACCAT
CTGGACTTGGTCTCTCAGAAACCCAAATTACATCTCATGGCTTTGACAATACCAAAGAGGGTGTTATTGA
AGCAGGAGCATTTCAAGGTGGCCAGAGAACACAGACAAAAAGTGGACCAGTTATTCTAGCAGATGAAATT
AAAAATCCTGCAATGGAAAAGTTAGAACTTGTTAGAAAATGGAGTCTAAACACCTATAAGTGTACTCGAC
AGATTATCTCTGAGAAGCTAGGCCGTGGCTCAAGAACTGTGGACCTTGAACTTGAAGCTCAGATTGATAT
ATTAAGGGATAACAAGAAAAAATATGAAAATATTTTAAAACTGGCTCAAACATTGTCGACCCAGCTTTTC
CAGATGGTACATACCCAAAGGCAACTTGGAGATGCATTTGCTGACCTGAGTTTGAAGTCACTAGAACTTC
ATGAAGAATTTGGCTATAATGCCGATACCCAGAAACTGCTGGCTAAAAATGGAGAGACTCTTCTTGGGGC
CATTAATTTTTTCATTGCTAGTGTGAACACTTTGGTGAATAAAACCATTGAAGATACATTAATGACTGTG
AAACAGTATGAAAGTGCCAGGATTGAATATGATGCATATCGCACTGATTTGGAAGAACTGAATCTTGGAC
CACGTGACGCAAACACTCTGCCAAAGATTGAGCAGTCACAGCATCTCTTCCAAGCACATAAAGAAAAATA
TGATAAAATGCGCAATGATGTTTCTGTCAAATTGAAATTTCTAGAAGAGAATAAGGTTAAAGTATTGCAC
AATCAGCTGGTCCTTTTCCACAATGCCATTGCCGCTTACTTTGCTGGGAATCAGAAGCAGCTTGAACAGA
CACTTAAACAGTTCCATATCAAATTGAAAACCCCTGGAGTGGATGCCCCATCTTGGCTTGAAGAACAGTA
AGAATTCTGCAGATATCCATCACACTGGCGGCCGCTCGAGCATGCATCTAGAGGGCCCTATTCTATAGTG
TCACCTAAATGCTAGAGCTCGCTGATCAGCCTCGACTGTGCCTTCTAGTTGCCAGCCATCTGTTGTTTGC
CCCTCCCCCGTGCCTTCCTTGACCCTGGAAGGTGCCACTCCCACTGTCCTTTCCTAATAAAATGAGGAAA
TTGCATCGCATTGTCTGAGTAGGTGTCATTCTATTCTGGGGGGTGGGGTGGGGCAGGACAGCAAGGGGGA
GGATTGGGAAGACAATAGCAGGCATGCTGGGGATGCGGTGGGCTCTATGGCTTCTGAGGCGGAAAGAACC
AGCTGGGGCTCTAGGGGGTATCCCC
[124 nt withheld, positions 2336-2459]
C
[91 nt withheld, positions 2461-2551]
A
[49 nt withheld, positions 2553-2601]
CCTTTGACGTTGGAGTCCACGTTCTTT
[37 nt withheld, positions 2629-2665]
ACCCTATCTCGGTCTATTCTTTTGATTTATAAGGGATTTTGCCGATTTCGGCCTATTGGTTAAAAAATGA
GCTGATTTAACAAAAATTTAACGCGAATTAATTCTGTGGAATGTGTGTCAGTTAGGGTGTGGAAAGTCCC
CAGGCTCCCCAGCAGGCAGAAGTATGCAAAGCATGCATCTCAATTAGTCAGCAACCAGGTGTGGAAAGTC
CCCAGGCTCCCCAGCAGGCAGAAGTATGCAAAGCATGCATCTCAATTAGTCAGCAACCATAGTCCCGCCC
CTAACTCCGCCCATCCCGCCCCTAACTCCGCCCAGTTCCGCCCATTCTCCGCCCCATGGCTGACTAATTT
TTTTTATTTATGCAGAGGCCGAGGCCGCCTCTGCCTCTGAGCTATTCCAGAAGTAGTGAGGAGGCTTTTT
TGGAGGCCTAGGCTTTTGCAAAAAGCTCCCGGGAGCTTGTATATCCATTTTCGGATCTGATCAAGAGACA
GGATGAGGATCGTTTCGCATGATTGAACAAGATGGATTGCACGCAGGTTCTCCGGCCGCTTGGGTGGAGA
GGCTATTCGGCTATGACTGGGCACAACAGACAATCGGCTGCTCTGATGCCGCCGTGTTCCGGCTGTCAGC
GCAGGGGCGCCCGGTTCTTTTTGTCAAGACCGACCTGTCCGGTGCCCTGAATGAACTGCAGGACGAGGCA
GCGCGGCTATCGTGGCTGGCCACGACGGGCGTTCCTTGCGCAGCTGTGCTCGACGTTGTCACTGAAGCGG
GAAGGGACTGGCTGCTATTGGGCGAAGTGCCGGGGCAGGATCTCCTGTCATCTCACCTTGCTCCTGCCGA
GAAAGTATCCATCATGGCTGATGCAATGCGGCGGCTGCATACGCTTGATCCGGCTACCTGCCCATTCGAC
CACCAAGCGAAACATCGCATCGAGCGAGCACGTACTCGGATGGAAGCCGGTCTTGTCGATCAGGATGATC
TGGACGAAGAGCATCAGGGGCTCGCGCCAGCCGAACTGTTCGCCAGGCTCAAGGCGCGCATGCCCGACGG
CGAGGATCTCGTCGTGACCCATGGCGATGCCTGCTTGCCGAATATCATGGTGGAAAATGGCCGCTTTTCT
GGATTCATCGACTGTGGCCGGCTGGGTGTGGCGGACCGCTATCAGGACATAGCGTTGGCTACCCGTGATA
TTGCTGAAGAGCTTGGCGGCGAATGGGCTGACCGCTTCCTCGTGCTTTACGGTATCGCCGCTCCCGATTC
GCAGCGCATCGCCTTCTATCGCCTTCTTGACGAGTTCTTCTGAGCGGGACTCTGGGGTTCGAAATGACCG
ACCAAGCGACGCCCAACCTGCCATCACGAGATTTCGATTCCACCGCCGCCTTCTATGAAAGGTTGGGCTT
CGGAATCGTTTTCCGGGACGCCGGCTGGATGATCCTCCAGCGCGGGGATCTCATGCTGGAGTTCTTCGCC
CACCCCAACTTGTTTATTGCAGCTTATAATGGTTACAAATAAAGCAATAGCATCACAAATTTCACAAATA
AAGCATTTTTTTCACTGCATTCTAGTTGTGGTTTGTCCAAACTCATCAATGTATCTTATCATGTCTGTAT
ACCGTCGACCTCTAGCTAGAGCTTGGCGTAATCATGGTCATAGCTGTTTCCTGTGTGAAATTGTTATCCG
CTCACAATTCCACACAACATACGAGCCGGAAGCATAAAGTGTAAAGCCTGGGGTGCCTAATGAGTGAGCT
AACTCACATTAATTGCGTTGCGCTCACTGCCCGCTTTCCAGTCGGGAAACCTGTCGTGCCAGCTGCATTA
ATGAATCGGCCAACGCGCGGGGAGAGGCGGTTTGCGTATTGGGCGCTCTTCCGCTTCCTCGCTCACTGAC
TCGCTGCGCTCGGTCGTTCGGCTGCGGCGAGCGGTATCAGCTCACTCAAAGGCGGTAATACGGTTATCCA
CAGAATCAGGGGATAACGCAGGAAAGAACATGTGAGCAAAAGGCCAGCAAAAGGCCAGGAACCGTAAAAA
GGCCGCGTTGCTGGCGTTTTTCCATAGGCTCCGCCCCCCTGACGAGCATCACAAAAATCGACGCTCAAGT
CAGAGGTGGCGAAACCCGACAGGACTATAAAGATACCAGGCGTTTCCCCCTGGAAGCTCCCTCGTGCGCT
CTCCTGTTCCGACCCTGCCGCTTACCGGATACCTGTCCGCCTTTCTCCCTTCGGGAAGCGTGGCGCTTTC
TCATAGCTCACGCTGTAGGTATCTCAGTTCGGTGTAGGTCGTTCGCTCCAAGCTGGGCTGTGTGCACGAA
CCCCCCGTTCAGCCCGACCGCTGCGCCTTATCCGGTAACTATCGTCTTGAGTCCAACCCGGTAAGACACG
ACTTATCGCCACTGGCAGCAGCCACTGGTAACAGGATTAGCAGAGCGAGGTATGTAGGCGGTGCTACAGA
GTTCTTGAAGTGGTGGCCTAACTACGGCTACACTAGAAGAACAGTATTTGGTATCTGCGCTCTGCTGAAG
CCAGTTACCTTCGGAAAAAGAGTTGGTAGCTCTTGATCCGGCAAACAAACCACCGCTGGTAGCGGTGGTT
TTTTTGTTTGCAAGCAGCAGATTACGCGCAGAAAAAAAGGATCTCAAGAAGATCCTTTGATCTTTTCTAC
GGGGTCTGACGCTCAGTGGAACGAAAACTCACGTTAAGGGATTTTGGTCATGAGATTATCAAAAAGGATC
TTCACCTAGATCCTTTTAAATTAAAAATGAAGTTTTAAATCAATCTAAAGTATATATGAGTAAACTTGGT
CTGACAGTTACCAATGCTTAATCAGTGAGGCACCTATCTCAGCGATCTGTCTATTTCGTTCATCCATAGT
TGCCTGACTCCCCGTCGTGTAGATAACTACGATACGGGAGGGCTTACCATCTGGCCCCAGTGCTGCAATG
ATACCGCGAGACCCACGCTCACCGGCTCCAGATTTATCAGCAATAAACCAGCCAGCCGGAAGGGCCGAGC
GCAGAAGTGGTCCTGCAACTTTATCCGCCTCCATCCAGTCTATTAATTGTTGCCGGGAAGCTAGAGTAAG
TAGTTCGCCAGTTAATAGTTTGCGCAACGTTGTTGCCATTGCTACAGGCATCGTGGTGTCACGCTCGTCG
TTTGGTATGGCTTCATTCAGCTCCGGTTCCCAACGATCAAGGCGAGTTACATGATCCCCCATGTTGTGCA
AAAAAGCGGTTAGCTCCTTCGGTCCTCCGATCGTTGTCAGAAGTAAGTTGGCCGCAGTGTTATCACTCAT
GGTTATGGCAGCACTGCATAATTCTCTTACTGTCATGCCATCCGTAAGATGCTTTTCTGTGACTGGTGAG
TACTCAACCAAGTCATTCTGAGAATAGTGTATGCGGCGACCGAGTTGCTCTTGCCCGGCGTCAATACGGG
ATAATACCGCGCCACATAGCAGAACTTTAAAAGTGCTCATCATTGGAAAACGTTCTTCGGGGCGAAAACT
CTCAAGGATCTTACCGCTGTTGAGATCCAGTTCGATGTAACCCACTCGTGCACCCAACTGATCTTCAGCA
TCTTTTACTTTCACCAGCGTTTCTGGGTGAGCAAAAACAGGAAGGCAAAATGCCGCAAAAAAGGGAATAA
GGGCGACACGGAAATGTTGAATACTCATACTCTTCCTTTTTCAATATTATTGAAGCATTTATCAGGGTTA
TTGTCTCATGAGCGGATACATATTTGAATGTATTTAGAAAAATAAACAAATAGGGGTTCCGCGCACATTT
CCCCGAAAAGTGCCACCTGACGTCG
Features (pLannotate 1.2.2; 21 found; start..end, strand, type, name):
     27..79      -  misc_feature   bom (fragment): basis of mobility region from pBR322
    234..613     +  enhancer       CMV enhancer: human cytomegalovirus immediate early enhancer
    614..817     +  promoter       CMV promoter: human cytomegalovirus (CMV) immediate early promoter
    813..846     +  LTR            5' LTR (truncated) (fragment): truncated 5' long terminal repeat (LTR) from HIV-1
    862..880     +  promoter       T7 promoter: promoter for bacteriophage T7 RNA polymerase
    936..1958    +  CDS            ARFIP1 (fragment): ARFP1_HUMAN - Experimental evidence at protein level: Swiss-Prot protein existence level 1. Plays a role in controlling biogenesis of secretory granules at the trans-Golgi network. Mechanisitically, binds ARF-GTP at the neck of a growing secretory granule precursor and forms a protective scaffold. Once the granule precursor has been completely loaded, active PRKD1 phosphorylates ARFIP1 and releases it from ARFs. In turn, ARFs induce fission. Through this mechanism, ensures proper secretory granule formation at the Golgi of pancreatic beta cells. From Homo sapiens (Human).
   2022..2040    -  promoter       SP6 promoter: promoter for bacteriophage SP6 RNA polymerase
   2066..2290    +  polyA_signal   bGH poly(A) signal: bovine growth hormone polyadenylation signal
   2294..2315    +  promoter       SV40 promoter (fragment): SV40 enhancer and early promoter
   2336..2764    +  rep_origin     f1 ori (sequence partly withheld): f1 bacteriophage origin of replication; arrow indicates direction of (+) strand synthesis
   2778..3107    +  promoter       SV40 promoter: SV40 enhancer and early promoter
   3174..3965    +  CDS            neo: KKA2_KLEPN - Also known as kan, nptII. Experimental evidence at protein level: Swiss-Prot protein existence level 1. Resistance to kanamycin, neomycin, paromomycin, ribostamycin, butirosin and gentamicin B. From Klebsiella pneumoniae.
   3989..4147    +  CDS            ble (fragment): BLE_KLEPN - Experimental evidence at protein level: Swiss-Prot protein existence level 1. Binding protein with a strong affinity to the bleomycin family of antibiotics. Binds to CL990; an antimitotic-antibiotic compound. From Klebsiella pneumoniae.
   4142..4263    +  polyA_signal   SV40 poly(A) signal: SV40 polyadenylation signal
   4336..4352    -  protein_bind   lac operator: The lac repressor binds to the lac operator to inhibit transcription in E. coli. This inhibition can be relieved by adding lactose or isopropyl-β-D-thiogalactopyranoside (IPTG). lac repressor encoded by lacI
   4360..4390    -  promoter       lac promoter: promoter for the E. coli lac operon
   4405..4426    -  protein_bind   CAP binding site: CAP binding activates transcription in the presence of cAMP. E. coli catabolite activator protein
   4439..4531    -  CDS            lacI (fragment): lac repressor; lacI; The lac repressor binds to the lac operator to inhibit transcription in E. coli. This inhibition can be relieved by adding lactose or isopropyl-β-D-thiogalactopyranoside (IPTG).
   4714..5302    -  rep_origin     ori: high-copy-number ColE1/pMB1/pBR322/pUC origin of replication
   5473..6333    -  CDS            AmpR: β-lactamase; bla; confers resistance to ampicillin, carbenicillin, and related antibiotics
   6334..6438    -  promoter       AmpR promoter: bla
