[The description below was written by a language model from this plasmid's Addgene catalogue record and pLannotate feature annotations shown in this document.]
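Description:
pcDNA3-HA-hArfaptin1 is a mammalian expression plasmid built on the pcDNA3 backbone, about 6.5 kb in the sequenced record, that drives production of human Arfaptin1 (ARFIP1) carrying an N-terminal HA epitope tag. It is propagated in E. coli as a high-copy plasmid through a ColE1/pUC-type origin and selected with ampicillin via the β-lactamase gene and its native promoter. An f1 origin is also present, allowing single-stranded DNA production. Small remnants of lac regulatory elements, a bom fragment and a partial ble sequence appear in the annotation as backbone leftovers rather than functional parts.

The expression cassette consists of the human cytomegalovirus immediate early enhancer and promoter, followed by the ARFIP1 coding sequence and the bovine growth hormone polyadenylation signal. T7 and SP6 promoters flank the insert, which can serve for in vitro transcription or as sequencing primer sites. The feature table annotates the ARFIP1 open reading frame as a fragment and does not separately call the HA tag, which the catalogue entry places at the N terminus of the insert; the cloning sites used are not recorded. A second cassette, in which the SV40 enhancer/early promoter drives the neomycin phosphotransferase gene with an SV40 polyadenylation signal, permits G418 selection of stably transfected mammalian cells.

ARFIP1 is an ARF-GTP-binding protein acting at the trans-Golgi network in secretory granule biogenesis. The plasmid is intended for expressing an HA-detectable form in cultured mammalian cells, and its associated publication concerns ARFRP1 in post-Golgi membrane trafficking.
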