Addgene plasmid #206402: pcDNA3-HA-hArfaptin1
Purpose: Mammalian expression of hArfaptin1
Depositing lab: Kazuhisa Nakayama & Hye-Won Shin. Depositing organization: Kyoto University, Graduate School of Pharmaceutical Sciences. Publication: Roles of ARFRP1 (ADP-ribosylation factor-related protein 1) in post-Golgi membrane trafficking. Shin HW, Kobayashi H, Kitamura M, Waguri S, Suganuma T, Uchiyama Y, Nakayama K. J Cell Sci. 2005 Sep 1;118(Pt 17):4039-48. doi: 10.1242/jcs.02524. PubMed 16129887.
Backbone
  Vector backbone: pcDNA3
  Vector type: Mammalian Expression
Growth in bacteria
  Bacterial resistance: Ampicillin, 100 μg/mL
  Growth temperature: 37°C
  Growth strain: DH5alpha
  Copy number: High Copy
Gene/Insert
  Gene/Insert name: Arfaptin1
  Species: H. sapiens (human)
  Entrez Gene: ARFIP1 (a.k.a. HSU52521)
  Tag / fusion protein: HA (N terminal on insert)
  Cloning method: Restriction Enzyme; 5′ cloning site unknown (unknown if destroyed)
Terms and licenses: Academic/Nonprofit Terms; Industry Terms: Not Available to Industry
How to cite: pcDNA3-HA-hArfaptin1 was a gift from Kazuhisa Nakayama & Hye-Won Shin (Addgene plasmid # 206402 ; http://n2t.net/addgene:206402 ; RRID:Addgene_206402)
